Addgene plasmid #175301: pH6HTC_YTHDF1-Halo
Purpose: Production of HaloTag fusion protein
Depositing lab: Claudia Kutter. Depositing organization: Karolinska Institutet. Publication: Large-scale identification of RBP-RNA interactions by RAPseq refines essentials of post-transcriptional gene regulation. Atanasoai I, Papavasileiou S, Preiß N, Kutter C. bioRxiv 2021.11.08.467743 10.1101/2021.11.08.467743.
Backbone
  Vector backbone: pH6HTC_minus_cer-region
  Vector type: Bacterial Expression ; Cell Free Expression
Growth in bacteria
  Bacterial resistance: Ampicillin, 100 μg/mL
  Growth temperature: 37°C
  Growth strain: DH5alpha
  Copy number: High Copy
Gene/Insert
  Gene/Insert name: YTHDF1
  Species: H. sapiens (human)
  Entrez Gene: YTHDF1 (a.k.a. C20orf21, DF1)
  Tag / fusion protein: HaloTag-6xHis (C terminal on backbone)
  Cloning method: Gibson Cloning
Terms and licenses: Academic/Nonprofit Terms; Industry Terms: Not Available to Industry
Depositor comments: Please visit https://doi.org/10.1101/2021.11.08.467743 for bioRxiv preprint.
How to cite: pH6HTC_YTHDF1-Halo was a gift from Claudia Kutter (Addgene plasmid # 175301 ; http://n2t.net/addgene:175301 ; RRID:Addgene_175301)
