[The description below was written by a language model from this plasmid's Addgene catalogue record and pLannotate feature annotations shown in this document.]
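Description:
pH6HTC_YTHDF1-Halo is a bacterial and cell-free expression plasmid for producing human YTHDF1 as a HaloTag fusion protein. It is built on a pH6HTC backbone from which the cer region has been removed. Propagation in E. coli relies on a high-copy ColE1/pUC-type origin, and selection relies on the β-lactamase (AmpR) gene under its own promoter, giving ampicillin resistance. The sequenced record is about 5.2 kb.

The expression cassette is driven by a T7 promoter, so transcription depends on T7 RNA polymerase, supplied either by a suitable expression strain or by a coupled in vitro transcription/translation system. The YTHDF1 coding sequence, inserted by Gibson assembly, is followed in the same orientation by a TEV protease recognition site and then HaloTag, with a T7 terminator closing the unit. The catalogue entry describes the C-terminal tag as HaloTag-6xHis. The feature table does not annotate the His tag separately, and it marks HaloTag as a fragment match. HaloTag is a modified dehalogenase that bonds covalently to chloroalkane ligands, which allows irreversible capture on ligand-coated resin or beads, or labelling of the fusion. The TEV site would allow YTHDF1 to be released from the tag. The rrnB T1 and T2 terminators upstream of the T7 promoter likely insulate the cassette from read-through transcription. A short AmpR promoter fragment and a Tn5 transposase fragment are also annotated and appear to be backbone remnants without a stated function.

The stated purpose is HaloTag fusion protein production. The associated publication concerns large-scale identification of RNA-binding protein–RNA interactions.
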