Features (pLannotate 1.2.2; 12 found; start..end, strand, type, name):
     55..141     +  terminator     rrnB T1 terminator: Escherichia coli rrnB; transcription terminator T1 from the E. coli rrnB gene
    233..260     +  terminator     rrnB T2 terminator: transcription terminator T2 from the E. coli rrnB gene
    279..322     +  promoter       AmpR promoter (fragment): bla
    342..360     +  promoter       T7 promoter: promoter for bacteriophage T7 RNA polymerase
    430..2103    +  CDS            YTHDF1: YTHD1_HUMAN - Also known as C20orf21 From Homo sapiens (Human).
   2146..2166    +  CDS            TEV site: tobacco etch virus (TEV) protease recognition and cleavage site
   2182..3065    +  CDS            HaloTag® (fragment): modified bacterial dehalogenase that forms covalent bonds with chloroalkane derivatives
   3109..3156    +  terminator     T7 terminator: transcription terminator for bacteriophage T7 RNA polymerase
   3166..3342    -  CDS            tnpA (fragment): TN5P_ECOLX - Also known as tnp. Experimental evidence at protein level: Swiss-Prot protein existence level 1. Mediates transposition of transposon Tn5 by a 'cut and paste' mechanism. First, the monomeric transposase binds the 19 bp inverted DNA repeats flanking the transposon. Then, dimerization of the DNA- bound transposase creates a synaptic DNA complex. After nicking of the first DNA strand, excision of the transposon proceeds through a series of intermediates. The transposase then mediates the insertion of the transposon at a new site by strand transfer. The activity of the wild- type tran
   3385..3489    +  promoter       AmpR promoter: bla
   3490..4350    +  CDS            AmpR: β-lactamase; bla; confers resistance to ampicillin, carbenicillin, and related antibiotics
   4508..5096    -  rep_origin     ori: high-copy-number ColE1/pMB1/pBR322/pUC origin of replication
>Addgene plasmid #175301 | pH6HTC_YTHDF1-Halo | addgene full sequence | sequence record 344844 | Addgene NGS Result
CATATGATGGTAGTGTGGGGTCTCCCCATGCGAGAGTAGGGAACTGCCAGGCATCAAATAAAACGAAAGG
CTCAGTCGAAAGACTGGGCCTTTCGTTTTATCTGTTGTTTGTCGGTGAACGCTCTCCTGAGTAGGACAAA
TCCGCCGGGAGCGGATTTGAACGTTGCGAAGCAACGGCCCGGAGGGTGGCGGGCAGGACGCCCGCCATAA
ACTGCCAGGCATCAAATTAAGCAGAAGGCCATCCTGACGGATGGCCTTTTTGCGTTTCTACAAACTCTTT
TGTTTATTTTTCTAAATACATTCAAATATGTATCCGCTCATGGATCTCGATCCCGCGAAATTAATACGAC
TCACTATAGGGTATTTTAACTTTACTAAGGAGCGATCGCTTCCGAATTCCTACCGCGGATATCTAGAGCC
ACCATGGCGTCGGCCACCAGCGTGGACACCCAGAGAACAAAAGGACAAGATAATAAAGTACAAAATGGTT
CGTTACATCAGAAGGATACAGTTCATGACAATGACTTTGAGCCCTACCTTACTGGACAGTCAAATCAGAG
TAACAGTTACCCCTCAATGAGCGACCCCTACCTGTCCAGCTATTACCCGCCGTCCATTGGATTTCCTTAC
TCCCTCAATGAGGCTCCGTGGTCTACTGCAGGGGACCCTCCGATTCCATACCTCACCACCTACGGACAGC
TCAGTAACGGAGACCATCATTTTATGCACGATGCTGTTTTTGGGCAGCCTGGGGGCCTGGGGAACAACAT
CTATCAGCACAGGTTCAATTTTTTCCCTGAAAACCCTGCGTTCTCAGCATGGGGGACAAGTGGGTCTCAA
GGTCAGCAGACCCAGAGCTCCGCGTATGGGAGCAGCTACACCTACCCCCCGAGCTCCCTGGGTGGCACGG
TGGTTGATGGGCAGCCAGGCTTTCACAGCGACACCCTCAGCAAGGCCCCCGGGATGAACAGCCTGGAGCA
GGGCATGGTTGGCCTGAAGATTGGGGACGTCAGCTCCTCCGCTGTCAAGACGGTGGGCTCTGTCGTCAGC
AGCGTGGCACTGACTGGTGTCCTTTCTGGCAACGGTGGGACAAATGTGAACATGCCAGTTTCAAAGCCGA
CCTCGTGGGCTGCCATTGCCAGCAAGCCTGCAAAACCACAGCCTAAAATGAAAACAAAGAGCGGGCCTGT
CATGGGGGGTGGGCTGCCCCCTCCACCCATAAAGCATAACATGGACATTGGCACCTGGGATAACAAGGGG
CCTGTGCCGAAGGCCCCAGTCCCCCAGCAGGCACCCTCTCCACAGGCTGCCCCACAGCCCCAGCAGGTGG
CTCAGCCTCTCCCAGCACAGCCCCCAGCTTTGGCTCAACCGCAGTATCAGAGCCCTCAGCAGCCACCCCA
GACCCGCTGGGTTGCCCCACGCAACAGAAACGCGGCGTTTGGGCAGAGCGGAGGGGCTGGCAGCGATAGC
AACTCTCCTGGAAACGTCCAGCCTAATTCTGCCCCCAGCGTCGAATCCCACCCCGTCCTTGAAAAACTGA
AGGCTGCTCACAGCTACAACCCGAAAGAGTTTGAGTGGAATCTGAAAAGCGGGCGTGTGTTCATCATCAA
GAGCTACTCTGAGGACGACATCCACCGCTCCATTAAGTACTCCATCTGGTGTAGCACAGAGCACGGCAAC
AAGCGCCTGGACAGCGCCTTCCGCTGCATGAGCAGCAAGGGGCCCGTCTACCTGCTCTTCAGCGTCAATG
GGAGTGGGCATTTTTGTGGGGTGGCCGAGATGAAGTCCCCCGTGGACTACGGCACCAGTGCCGGGGTCTG
GTCTCAGGACAAGTGGAAGGGGAAGTTTGATGTCCAGTGGATTTTTGTTAAGGATGTACCCAATAACCAG
CTCCGGCACATCAGGCTGGAGAATAACGACAACAAACCGGTCACAAACTCCCGGGACACCCAGGAGGTGC
CCTTAGAAAAAGCCAAGCAAGTGCTGAAAATTATCAGTTCCTACAAGCACACAACCTCCATCTTCGACGA
CTTTGCTCACTACGAGAAGCGCCAGGAGGAGGAGGAGGTGGTGCGCAAGGAACGGCAGAGTCGAAACAAA
CAAGGCGGCTCCGGCTCCTGCAGGCGAGCTCTCGAGCCAACCACTGAGGATCTGTACTTTCAGAGCGATA
ACGATGGATCCGAAATCGGTACTGGCTTTCCATTCGACCCCCATTATGTGGAAGTCCTGGGCGAGCGCAT
GCACTACGTCGATGTTGGTCCGCGCGATGGCACCCCTGTGCTGTTCCTGCACGGTAACCCGACCTCCTCC
TACGTGTGGCGCAACATCATCCCGCATGTTGCACCGACCCATCGCTGCATTGCTCCAGACCTGATCGGTA
TGGGCAAATCCGACAAACCAGACCTGGGTTATTTCTTCGACGACCACGTCCGCTTCATGGATGCCTTCAT
CGAAGCCCTGGGTCTGGAAGAGGTCGTCCTGGTCATTCACGACTGGGGCTCCGCTCTGGGTTTCCACTGG
GCCAAGCGCAATCCAGAGCGCGTCAAAGGTATTGCATTTATGGAGTTCATCCGCCCTATCCCGACCTGGG
ACGAATGGCCAGAATTTGCCCGCGAGACCTTCCAGGCCTTCCGCACCACCGACGTCGGCCGCAAGCTGAT
CATCGATCAGAACGTTTTTATCGAGGGTACGCTGCCGATGGGTGTCGTCCGCCCGCTGACTGAAGTCGAG
ATGGACCATTACCGCGAGCCGTTCCTGAATCCTGTTGACCGCGAGCCACTGTGGCGCTTCCCAAACGAGC
TGCCAATCGCCGGTGAGCCAGCGAACATCGTCGCGCTGGTCGAAGAATACATGGACTGGCTGCACCAGTC
CCCTGTCCCGAAGCTGCTGTTCTGGGGCACCCCAGGCGTTCTGATCCCACCGGCCGAAGCCGCTCGCCTG
GCCAAAAGCCTGCCTAACTGCAAGGCTGTGGACATCGGCCCGGGTCTGAATCTGCTGCAAGAAGACAACC
CGGACCTGATCGGCAGCGAGATCGCGCGCTGGCTGTCTACTCTGGAGATTTCCGGTCATCATCACCATCA
CCACTAATAGTCAACCGCTGAGCAATAACTAGCATAACCCCTTGGGGCCTCTAAACGGGTCTTGAGGGGT
TTTTTGCTGAAAGGAGGAACTATATCCGGTTCGCTTGCTGTCCATAAAACCGCCCAGTCTAGCTATCGCC
ATGTAAGCCCACTGCAAGCTACCTGCTTTCTCTTTGCGCTTGCGTTTTCCCTTGTCCAGATAGCCCAGTA
GCTGACATTCATCCGGGGTCAGCACCGTTTCTGCGGACTGGCTTTCTACGTAATGGTTTCTTAGACGTCA
GGTGGCACTTTTCGGGGAAATGTGCGCGGAACCCCTATTTGTTTATTTTTCTAAATACATTCAAATATGT
ATCCGCTCATGAGACAATAACCCTGATAAATGCTTCAATAATATTGAAAAAGGAAGAGTATGAGTATTCA
ACATTTCCGTGTCGCCCTTATTCCCTTTTTTGCGGCATTTTGCCTTCCTGTTTTTGCTCACCCAGAAACG
CTGGTGAAAGTAAAAGATGCTGAAGATCAGTTGGGTGCACGAGTGGGTTACATCGAACTGGATCTCAACA
GCGGTAAGATCCTTGAGAGTTTTCGCCCCGAAGAACGTTTTCCAATGATGAGCACTTTCAAAGTTCTGCT
ATGTGGCGCGGTATTATCCCGTATTGACGCCGGGCAAGAGCAACTCGGTCGCCGCATACACTATTCTCAG
AATGACTTGGTTGAGTACTCACCAGTCACAGAAAAGCATCTTACGGATGGCATGACAGTAAGAGAATTAT
GCAGTGCTGCCATAACCATGAGTGATAACACTGCGGCCAACTTACTTCTGACAACTATCGGAGGACCGAA
GGAGCTAACCGCTTTTTTGCACAACATGGGGGATCATGTAACTCGCCTTGATCGTTGGGAACCGGAGCTG
AATGAAGCCATACCAAACGACGAGCGTGACACCACGATGCCTGTAGCAATGGCAACAACGTTGCGCAAAC
TATTAACTGGCGAACTACTTACTCTAGCTTCCCGGCAACAATTAATAGACTGGATGGAGGCGGATAAAGT
TGCAGGACCACTTCTGCGCTCGGCCCTTCCGGCTGGCTGGTTTATTGCTGATAAATCTGGAGCCGGTGAG
CGTGGGTCTCGCGGTATCATTGCAGCACTGGGGCCAGATGGTAAGCCCTCCCGTATCGTAGTTATCTACA
CGACGGGGAGTCAGGCAACTATGGATGAACGAAATAGACAGATCGCTGAGATAGGTGCCTCACTGATTAA
GCATTGGTAATTCGAAATGACCGACCAAGCGACGCCCAACCGGTATCAGCTCACTCAAAGGCGGTAATAC
GGTTATCCACAGAATCAGGGGATAACGCAGGAAAGAACATGTGAGCAAAAGGCCAGCAAAAGGCCAGGAA
CCGTAAAAAGGCCGCGTTGCTGGCGTTTTTCCATAGGCTCCGCCCCCCTGACGAGCATCACAAAAATCGA
CGCTCAAGTCAGAGGTGGCGAAACCCGACAGGACTATAAAGATACCAGGCGTTTCCCCCTGGAAGCTCCC
TCGTGCGCTCTCCTGTTCCGACCCTGCCGCTTACCGGATACCTGTCCGCCTTTCTCCCTTCGGGAAGCGT
GGCGCTTTCTCATAGCTCACGCTGTAGGTATCTCAGTTCGGTGTAGGTCGTTCGCTCCAAGCTGGGCTGT
GTGCACGAACCCCCCGTTCAGCCCGACCGCTGCGCCTTATCCGGTAACTATCGTCTTGAGTCCAACCCGG
TAAGACACGACTTATCGCCACTGGCAGCAGCCACTGGTAACAGGATTAGCAGAGCGAGGTATGTAGGCGG
TGCTACAGAGTTCTTGAAGTGGTGGCCTAACTACGGCTACACTAGAAGGACAGTATTTGGTATCTGCGCT
CTGCTGAAGCCAGTTACCTTCGGAAAAAGAGTTGGTAGCTCTTGATCCGGCAAACAAACCACCGCTGGTA
GCGGTGGTTTTTTTGTTTGCAAGCAGCAGATTACGCGCAGAAAAAAAGGATTTCAAGAAGATCCTTTGAT
CTTTTCTACGGGGTCTGACGCTCAGTGGAACGAAAACTCACGTTAAGGG
